>Addgene plasmid #220543 | LT3GEPIR-NEK3shRNA2 | addgene full sequence | sequence record 438028 | Addgene NGS Result
ACGACCGAGCGCAGCGAGTCAGTGAGCGAGGAAGCGGAAGAGCGCCCAATACGCAAACCGCCTCTCCCCG
CGCGTTGGCCGATTCATTAATGCAGCTGGCACGACAGGTTTCCCGACTGGAAAGCGGGCAGTGAGCGCAA
CGCAATTAATGTGAGTTAGCTCACTCATTAGGCACCCCAGGCTTTACACTTTATGCTTCCGGCTCGTATG
TTGTGTGGAATTGTGAGCGGATAACAATTTCACACAGGAAACAGCTATGACCATGATTACGCCAAGCGCG
CAATTAACCCTCACTAAAGGGAACAAAAGCTGGAGCTGCAAGCTTAATGTAGTCTTATGCAATACTCTTG
TAGTCTTGCAACATGGTAACGATGAGTTAGCAACATGCCTTACAAGGAGAGAAAAAGCACCGTGCATGCC
GATTGGTGGAAGTAAGGTGGTACGATCGTGCCTTATTAGGAAGGCAACAGACGGGTCTGACATGGATTGG
ACGAACCACTGAATTGCCGCATTGCAGAGATATTGTATTTAAGTGCCTAGCTCGATACATAAACGGGTCT
CTCTGGTTAGACCAGATCTGAGCCTGGGAGCTCTCTGGCTAACTAGGGAACCCACTGCTTAAGCCTCAAT
AAAGCTTGCCTTGAGTGCTTCAAGTAGTGTGTGCCCGTCTGTTGTGTGACTCTGGTAACTAGAGATCCCT
CAGACCCTTTTAGTCAGTGTGGAAAATCTCTAGCAGTGGCGCCCGAACAGGGACTTGAAAGCGAAAGGGA
AACCAGAGGAGCTCTCTCGACGCAGGACTCGGCTTGCTGAAGCGCGCACGGCAAGAGGCGAGGGGCGGCG
ACTGGTGAGTACGCCAAAAATTTTGACTAGCGGAGGCTAGAAGGAGAGAGATGGGTGCGAGAGCGTCAGT
ATTAAGCGGGGGAGAATTAGATCGCGATGGGAAAAAATTCGGTTAAGGCCAGGGGGAAAGAAAAAATATA
AATTAAAACATATAGTATGGGCAAGCAGGGAGCTAGAACGATTCGCAGTTAATCCTGGCCTGTTAGAAAC
ATCAGAAGGCTGTAGACAAATACTGGGACAGCTACAACCATCCCTTCAGACAGGATCAGAAGAACTTAGA
TCATTATATAATACAGTAGCAACCCTCTATTGTGTGCATCAAAGGATAGAGATAAAAGACACCAAGGAAG
CTTTAGACAAGATAGAGGAAGAGCAAAACAAAAGTAAGACCACCGCACAGCAAGCGGCCGCTGATCTTCA
GACCTGGAGGAGGAGATATGAGGGACAATTGGAGAAGTGAATTATATAAATATAAAGTAGTAAAAATTGA
ACCATTAGGAGTAGCACCCACCAAGGCAAAGAGAAGAGTGGTGCAGAGAGAAAAAAGAGCAGTGGGAATA
GGAGCTTTGTTCCTTGGGTTCTTGGGAGCAGCAGGAAGCACTATGGGCGCAGCGTCAATGACGCTGACGG
TACAGGCCAGACAATTATTGTCTGGTATAGTGCAGCAGCAGAACAATTTGCTGAGGGCTATTGAGGCGCA
ACAGCATCTGTTGCAACTCACAGTCTGGGGCATCAAGCAGCTCCAGGCAAGAATCCTGGCTGTGGAAAGA
TACCTAAAGGATCAACAGCTCCTGGGGATTTGGGGTTGCTCTGGAAAACTCATTTGCACCACTGCTGTGC
CTTGGAATGCTAGTTGGAGTAATAAATCTCTGGAACAGATTTGGAATCACACGACCTGGATGGAGTGGGA
CAGAGAAATTAACAATTACACAAGCTTAATACACTCCTTAATTGAAGAATCGCAAAACCAGCAAGAAAAG
AATGAACAAGAATTATTGGAATTAGATAAATGGGCAAGTTTGTGGAATTGGTTTAACATAACAAATTGGC
TGTGGTATATAAAATTATTCATAATGATAGTAGGAGGCTTGGTAGGTTTAAGAATAGTTTTTGCTGTACT
TTCTATAGTGAATAGAGTTAGGCAGGGATATTCACCATTATCGTTTCAGACCCACCTCCCAACCCCGAGG
GGACCCGACAGGCCCGAAGGAATAGAAGAAGAAGGTGGAGAGAGAGACAGAGACAGATCCATTCGATTAG
TGAACGGATCTCGACGGTATCGGTTAACTTTTAAAAGAAAAGGGGGGATTGGGGGGTACAGTGCAGGGGA
AAGAATAGTAGACATAATAGCAACAGACATACAAACTAAAGAATTACAAAAACAAATTACAAAAATTCAA
AATTTTATCGATTCTAGATTCGAGTTTACTCCCTATCAGTGATAGAGAACGTATGAAGAGTTTACTCCCT
ATCAGTGATAGAGAACGTATGCAGACTTTACTCCCTATCAGTGATAGAGAACGTATAAGGAGTTTACTCC
CTATCAGTGATAGAGAACGTATGACCAGTTTACTCCCTATCAGTGATAGAGAACGTATCTACAGTTTACT
CCCTATCAGTGATAGAGAACGTATATCCAGTTTACTCCCTATCAGTGATAGAGAACGTATAAGCTTTAGG
CGTGTACGGTGGGCGCCTATAAAAGCAGAGCTCGTTTAGTGAACCGTCAGATCGCCTGGAGCAATTCCAC
AACACTTTTGTCTTATACCAACTTTCCGTACCACTTCCTACCCTCGTAAAGTCGAGCTTGCGTTGGATCC
ACCATGGTGAGCAAGGGCGAGGAGCTGTTCACCGGGGTGGTGCCCATCCTGGTCGAGCTGGACGGCGACG
TAAACGGCCACAAGTTCAGCGTGTCTGGCGAGGGCGAGGGCGATGCCACCTACGGCAAGCTGACCCTGAA
GTTCATCTGCACCACCGGCAAGCTGCCCGTGCCCTGGCCCACCCTCGTGACCACCCTGACCTACGGCGTG
CAGTGCTTCAGCCGCTACCCCGACCACATGAAGCAGCACGACTTCTTCAAGTCCGCCATGCCCGAAGGCT
ACGTCCAGGAGCGCACCATCTTCTTCAAGGACGACGGCAACTACAAGACCCGCGCCGAGGTGAAGTTCGA
GGGCGACACCCTGGTGAACCGCATCGAGCTGAAGGGCATCGACTTCAAGGAGGACGGCAACATCCTGGGG
CACAAGCTGGAGTACAACTACAACAGCCACAACGTCTATATCATGGCCGACAAGCAGAAGAACGGCATCA
AGGCGAACTTCAAGATCCGCCACAACATCGAGGACGGCAGCGTGCAGCTCGCCGACCACTACCAGCAGAA
CACCCCCATCGGCGACGGCCCCGTGCTGCTGCCCGACAACCACTACCTGAGCACCCAGTCCGCCCTGAGC
AAAGACCCCAACGAGAAGCGCGATCACATGGTCCTGCTGGAGTTCGTGACCGCCGCCGGGATCACTCTCG
GCATGGACGAGCTGTACAAGTAATGACGTACGGCGGCCGCCTCGACTAGGGATAACAGGGTAATTGTTTG
AATGAGGCTTCAGTACTTTACAGAATCGTTGCCTGCACATCTTGGAAACACTTGCTGGGATTACTTCGAC
TTCTTAACCCAACAGAAGGCTCGAGAAGGTATATTGCTGTTGACAGTGAGCGAGCAGTCCCATAGAACAG
AAATTAGTGAAGCCACAGATGTAATTTCTGTTCTATGGGACTGCGTGCCTACTGCCTCGGACTTCAAGGG
GTCTAGAATTCGAGCAATTATCTTGTTTACTAAAACTGAATACCTTGCTATCTCTTTGATACATTTTTAC
AAAGCTGAATTAAAATGGTATAAATTAAATCACTTTTTTCAATTGACGCGTAATTCTACCGGGTAGGGGA
GGCGCTTTTCCCAAGGCAGTCTGGAGCATGCGCTTTAGCAGCCCCGCTGGGCACTTGGCGCTACACAAGT
GGCCTCTGGCCTCGCACACATTCCACATCCACCGGTAGGCGCCAACCGGCTCCGTTCTTTGGTGGCCCCT
TCGCGCCACCTTCTACTCCTCCCCTAGTCAGGAAGTTCCCCCCCGCCCCGCAGCTCGCGTCGTGCAGGAC
GTGACAAATGGAAGTAGCACGTCTCACTAGTCTCGTGCAGATGGACAGCACCGCTGAGCAATGGAAGCGG
GTAGGCCTTTGGGGCAGCGGCCAATAGCAGCTTTGCTCCTTCGCTTTCTGGGCTCAGAGGCTGGGAAGGG
GTGGGTCCGGGGGCGGGCTCAGGGGCGGGCTCAGGGGCGGGGCGGGCGCCCGAAGGTCCTCCGGAGGCCC
GGCATTCTGCACGCTTCAAAAGCGCACGTCTGCCGCGCTGTTCTCCTCTTCCTCATCTCCGGGCCTTTCG
ACCTGCAGCCCAAGCTTACCATGACCGAGTACAAGCCCACGGTGCGCCTCGCCACCCGCGACGACGTCCC
CAGGGCCGTACGCACCCTCGCCGCCGCGTTCGCCGACTACCCCGCCACGCGCCACACCGTCGATCCGGAC
CGCCACATCGAGCGGGTCACCGAGCTGCAAGAACTCTTCCTCACGCGCGTCGGGCTCGACATCGGCAAGG
TGTGGGTCGCGGACGACGGCGCCGCGGTGGCGGTCTGGACCACGCCGGAGAGCGTCGAAGCGGGGGCGGT
GTTCGCCGAGATCGGCCCGCGCATGGCCGAGTTGAGCGGTTCCCGGCTGGCCGCGCAGCAACAGATGGAA
GGCCTCCTGGCGCCGCACCGGCCCAAGGAGCCCGCGTGGTTCCTGGCCACCGTCGGCGTCTCGCCCGACC
ACCAGGGCAAGGGTCTGGGCAGCGCCGTCGTGCTCCCCGGAGTGGAGGCGGCCGAGCGCGCCGGGGTGCC
CGCCTTCCTGGAGACCTCCGCGCCCCGCAACCTCCCCTTCTACGAGCGGCTCGGCTTCACCGTCACCGCC
GACGTCGAGGTGCCCGAAGGACCGCGCACCTGGTGCATGACCCGCAAGCCCGGTGCCTGACGCCCGCCCC
ACGACCCGCAGCGCCCGACCGAAAGGAGCGCACGACCCCATGCATCCAATTCCGCCCCCCCCCCCTAACG
TTACTGGCCGAAGCCGCTTGGAATAAGGCCGGTGTGCGTTTGTCTATATGTTATTTTCCACCATATTGCC
GTCTTTTGGCAATGTGAGGGCCCGGAAACCTGGCCCTGTCTTCTTGACGAGCATTCCTAGGGGTCTTTCC
CCTCTCGCCAAAGGAATGCAAGGTCTGTTGAATGTCGTGAAGGAAGCAGTTCCTCTGGAAGCTTCTTGAA
GACAAACAACGTCTGTAGCGACCCTTTGCAGGCAGCGGAACCCCCCACCTGGCGACAGGTGCCTCTGCGG
CCAAAAGCCACGTGTATAAGATACACCTGCAAAGGCGGCACAACCCCAGTGCCACGTTGTGAGTTGGATA
GTTGTGGAAAGAGTCAAATGGCTCTCCTCAAGCGTATTCAACAAGGGGCTGAAGGATGCCCAGAAGGTAC
CCCATTGTATGGGATCTGATCTGGGGCCTCGGTGCACATGCTTTACATGTGTTTAGTCGAGGTTAAAAAA
ACGTCTAGGCCCCCCGAACCACGGGGACGTGGTTTTCCTTTGAAAAACACGATGATAATATGGCCACAAC
CATGAGTAGACTGGACAAGAGCAAAGTCATAAACGGAGCTCTGGAATTACTCAATGGTGTCGGTATCGAA
GGCCTGACGACAAGGAAACTCGCTCAAAAGCTGGGAGTTGAGCAGCCTACCCTGTACTGGCACGTGAAGA
ACAAGCGGGCCCTGCTCGATGCCCTGCCAATCGAGATGCTGGACAGGCATCATACCCACTTCTGCCCCCT
GGAAGGCGAGTCATGGCAAGACTTTCTGCGGAACAACGCCAAGTCATACCGCTGTGCTCTCCTCTCACAT
CGCGACGGGGCTAAAGTGCATCTCGGCACCCGCCCAACAGAGAAACAGTACGAAACCCTGGAAAATCAGC
TCGCGTTCCTGTGTCAGCAAGGCTTCTCCCTGGAGAACGCACTGTACGCTCTGTCCGCCGTGGGCCACTT
TACACTGGGCTGCGTATTGGAGGAACAGGAGCATCAAGTAGCAAAAGAGGAAAGAGAGACACCTACCACC
GATTCTATGCCCCCACTTCTGAGACAAGCAATTGAGCTGTTCGACCGGCAGGGAGCCGAACCTGCCTTCC
TTTTCGGCCTGGAACTAATCATATGTGGCCTGGAGAAACAGCTAAAGTGCGAAAGCGGCGGGCCGACCGA
CGCCCTTGACGATTTTGACTTAGACATGCTCCCAGCCGATGCCCTTGACGACTTTGACCTTGATATGCTG
CCTGCTGACGCTCTTGACGATTTTGACCTTGACATGCTCCCCGGGTAATCCGGACTCGACCTGCAGCCAA
GCTTATCGAAACGCGTCTGGAACAATCAACCTCTGGATTACAAAATTTGTGAAAGATTGACTGGTATTCT
TAACTATGTTGCTCCTTTTACGCTATGTGGATACGCTGCTTTAATGCCTTTGTATCATGCTATTGCTTCC
CGTATGGCTTTCATTTTCTCCTCCTTGTATAAATCCTGGTTGCTGTCTCTTTATGAGGAGTTGTGGCCCG
TTGTCAGGCAACGTGGCGTGGTGTGCACTGTGTTTGCTGACGCAACCCCCACTGGTTGGGGCATTGCCAC
CACCTGTCAGCTCCTTTCCGGGACTTTCGCTTTCCCCCTCCCTATTGCCACGGCGGAACTCATCGCCGCC
TGCCTTGCCCGCTGCTGGACAGGGGCTCGGCTGTTGGGCACTGACAATTCCGTGGTGTTGTCGGGGAAGC
TGACGTCCTTTCCATGGCTGCTCGCCTGTGTTGCCACCTGGATTCTGCGCGGGACGTCCTTCTGCTACGT
CCCTTCGGCCCTCAATCCAGCGGACCTTCCTTCCCGCGGCCTGCTGCCGGCTCTGCGGCCTCTTCCGCGT
CTTCGCCTTCGCCCTCAGACGAGTCGGATCTCCCTTTGGGCCGCCTCCCCGCCTGGAATTAATTCTGCAG
TCGAGACCTAGAAAAACATGGAGCAATCACAAGTAGCAATACAGCAGCTACCAATGCTGATTGTGCCTGG
CTAGAAGCACAAGAGGAGGAGGAGGTGGGTTTTCCAGTCACACCTCAGGTACCTTTAAGACCAATGACTT
ACAAGGCAGCTGTAGATCTTAGCCACTTTTTAAAAGAAAAGGGGGGACTGGAAGGGCTAATTCACTCCCA
ACGAAGACAAGATCTGCTTTTTGCTTGTACTGGGTCTCTCTGGTTAGACCAGATCTGAGCCTGGGAGCTC
TCTGGCTAACTAGGGAACCCACTGCTTAAGCCTCAATAAAGCTTGCCTTGAGTGCTTCAAGTAGTGTGTG
CCCGTCTGTTGTGTGACTCTGGTAACTAGAGATCCCTCAGACCCTTTTAGTCAGTGTGGAAAATCTCTAG
CAGTAGTAGTTCATGTCATCTTATTATTCAGTATTTATAACTTGCAAAGAAATGAATATCAGAGAGTGAG
AGGAACTTGTTTATTGCAGCTTATAATGGTTACAAATAAAGCAATAGCATCACAAATTTCACAAATAAAG
CATTTTTTTCACTGCATTCTAGTTGTGGTTTGTCCAAACTCATCAATGTATCTTATCATGTCTGGCTCTA
GCTATCCCGCCCCTAACTCCGCCCATCCCGCCCCTAACTCCGCCCAGTTCCGCCCATTCTCCGCCCCATG
GCTGACTAATTTTTTTTATTTATGCAGAGGCCGAGGCCGCCTCGGCCTCTGAGCTATTCCAGAAGTAGTG
AGGAGGCTTTTTTGGAGGCCTAGGGACGTACCCAATTCGCCCTATAGTGAGTCGTATTACGCGCGCTCAC
TGGCCGTCGTTTTACAACGTCGTGACTGGGAAAACCCTGGCGTTACCCAACTTAATCGCCTTGCAGCACA
TCCCCCTTTCGCCAGCTGGCGTAATAGCGAAGAGGCCCGCACCGATCGCCCTTCCCAACAGTTGCGCAGC
CTGAATGGCGAATGGG
[124 nt withheld, positions 7927-8050]
C
[91 nt withheld, positions 8052-8142]
A
[49 nt withheld, positions 8144-8192]
CCTTTGACGTTGGAGTCCACGTTCTTT
[37 nt withheld, positions 8220-8256]
ACCCTATCTCGGTCTATTCTTTTGATTTATAAGGGATTTTGCCGATTTCGGCCTATTGGTTAAAAAATGA
GCTGATTTAACAAAAATTTAACGCGAATTTTAACAAAATATTAACGCTTACAATTTAGGTGGCACTTTTC
GGGGAAATGTGCGCGGAACCCCTATTTGTTTATTTTTCTAAATACATTCAAATATGTATCCGCTCATGAG
ACAATAACCCTGATAAATGCTTCAATAATATTGAAAAAGGAAGAGTATGAGTATTCAACATTTCCGTGTC
GCCCTTATTCCCTTTTTTGCGGCATTTTGCCTTCCTGTTTTTGCTCACCCAGAAACGCTGGTGAAAGTAA
AAGATGCTGAAGATCAGTTGGGTGCACGAGTGGGTTACATCGAACTGGATCTCAACAGCGGTAAGATCCT
TGAGAGTTTTCGCCCCGAAGAACGTTTTCCAATGATGAGCACTTTTAAAGTTCTGCTATGTGGCGCGGTA
TTATCCCGTATTGACGCCGGGCAAGAGCAACTCGGTCGCCGCATACACTATTCTCAGAATGACTTGGTTG
AGTACTCACCAGTCACAGAAAAGCATCTTACGGATGGCATGACAGTAAGAGAATTATGCAGTGCTGCCAT
AACCATGAGTGATAACACTGCGGCCAACTTACTTCTGACAACGATCGGAGGACCGAAGGAGCTAACCGCT
TTTTTGCACAACATGGGGGATCATGTAACTCGCCTTGATCGTTGGGAACCGGAGCTGAATGAAGCCATAC
CAAACGACGAGCGTGACACCACGATGCCTGTAGCAATGGCAACAACGTTGCGCAAACTATTAACTGGCGA
ACTACTTACTCTAGCTTCCCGGCAACAATTAATAGACTGGATGGAGGCGGATAAAGTTGCAGGACCACTT
CTGCGCTCGGCCCTTCCGGCTGGCTGGTTTATTGCTGATAAATCTGGAGCCGGTGAGCGTGGGTCTCGCG
GTATCATTGCAGCACTGGGGCCAGATGGTAAGCCCTCCCGTATCGTAGTTATCTACACGACGGGGAGTCA
GGCAACTATGGATGAACGAAATAGACAGATCGCTGAGATAGGTGCCTCACTGATTAAGCATTGGTAACTG
TCAGACCAAGTTTACTCATATATACTTTAGATTGATTTAAAACTTCATTTTTAATTTAAAAGGATCTAGG
TGAAGATCCTTTTTGATAATCTCATGACCAAAATCCCTTAACGTGAGTTTTCGTTCCACTGAGCGTCAGA
CCCCGTAGAAAAGATCAAAGGATCTTCTTGAGATCCTTTTTTTCTGCGCGTAATCTGCTGCTTGCAAACA
AAAAAACCACCGCTACCAGCGGTGGTTTGTTTGCCGGATCAAGAGCTACCAACTCTTTTTCCGAAGGTAA
CTGGCTTCAGCAGAGCGCAGATACCAAATACTGTTCTTCTAGTGTAGCCGTAGTTAGGCCACCACTTCAA
GAACTCTGTAGCACCGCCTACATACCTCGCTCTGCTAATCCTGTTACCAGTGGCTGCTGCCAGTGGCGAT
AAGTCGTGTCTTACCGGGTTGGACTCAAGACGATAGTTACCGGATAAGGCGCAGCGGTCGGGCTGAACGG
GGGGTTCGTGCACACAGCCCAGCTTGGAGCGAACGACCTACACCGAACTGAGATACCTACAGCGTGAGCT
ATGAGAAAGCGCCACGCTTCCCGAAGGGAGAAAGGCGGACAGGTATCCGGTAAGCGGCAGGGTCGGAACA
GGAGAGCGCACGAGGGAGCTTCCAGGGGGAAACGCCTGGTATCTTTATAGTCCTGTCGGGTTTCGCCACC
TCTGACTTGAGCGTCGATTTTTGTGATGCTCGTCAGGGGGGCGGAGCCTATGGAAAAACGCCAGCAACGC
GGCCTTTTTACGGTTCCTGGCCTTTTGCTGGCCTTTTGCTCACATGTTCTTTCCTGCGTTATCCCCTGAT
TCTGTGGATAACCGTATTACCGCCTTTGAGTGAGCTGATACCGCTCGCCGCAGCCGA
Features (pLannotate 1.2.2; 32 found; start..end, strand, type, name):
      1..40      +  rep_origin     RSF ori (fragment): Plasmids containing the RSF 1030 origin of replication can be propagated in E. coli cells that contain additional plasmids with compatible origins.
     42..134     +  CDS            lacI (fragment): lac repressor; lacI; The lac repressor binds to the lac operator to inhibit transcription in E. coli. This inhibition can be relieved by adding lactose or isopropyl-β-D-thiogalactopyranoside (IPTG).
    147..168     +  protein_bind   CAP binding site: CAP binding activates transcription in the presence of cAMP. E. coli catabolite activator protein
    183..213     +  promoter       lac promoter: promoter for the E. coli lac operon
    221..237     +  protein_bind   lac operator: The lac repressor binds to the lac operator to inhibit transcription in E. coli. This inhibition can be relieved by adding lactose or isopropyl-β-D-thiogalactopyranoside (IPTG). lac repressor encoded by lacI
    282..300     +  promoter       T3 promoter: promoter for bacteriophage T3 RNA polymerase
    328..554     +  promoter       RSV promoter: Rous sarcoma virus enhancer/promoter
    555..735     +  LTR            5' LTR (truncated): truncated 5' long terminal repeat (LTR) from HIV-1
    782..907     +  misc_feature   HIV-1 Ψ: packaging signal of human immunodeficiency virus type 1
    891..1254    +  CDS            HIV-1 gag (fragment): gag protein from human immunodeficiency virus 1; gag
   1400..1633    +  misc_feature   RRE: The Rev response element (RRE) of HIV-1 allows for Rev-dependent mRNA export from the nucleus to the cytoplasm.
   2010..2110    +  CDS            Rev (fragment): human immunodeficiency virus 1 (HIV-1) Rev protein; rev; enhances nuclear export of unspliced and incompletely spliced viral mRNAs
   2129..2246    +  misc_feature   cPPT/CTS: central polypurine tract and central termination sequence of HIV-1
   2262..2640    +  promoter       TRE3G promoter: 3rd-generation Tet-responsive promoter that can be activated by binding of Tet-On® 3G
   2664..3383    +  CDS            EGFP: the original enhanced GFP (Yang et al., 1996) mammalian codon-optimized
   3619..3746    +  ncRNA          3' miR-30a: sequence downstream of the 71-nt precursor of the human miR-30a microRNA (Zeng et al., 2002) miRNA
   3771..4270    +  promoter       PGK promoter: mouse phosphoglycerate kinase 1 promoter
   4291..4890    +  CDS            PuroR: puromycin N-acetyltransferase; pac from Streptomyces alboniger; confers resistance to puromycin
   5056..5518    +  misc_feature   IRES: internal ribosome entry site (IRES) of the encephalomyocarditis virus (EMCV)
   5541..6229    +  CDS            rtTA3 (fragment): reverse tetracycline transactivator 3 activates expression from Tet-responsive promoters in the presence of doxycycline
   6159..6269    +  CDS            VP48: 3 tandem repeats of the minimal activation domain of herpes simplex virus VP16 (Cheng et al., 2013)
   6324..6912    +  misc_feature   WPRE: woodchuck hepatitis virus posttranscriptional regulatory element
   6929..7117    +  CDS            nef (fragment): NEF_HV1Z2 - Experimental evidence at protein level: Swiss-Prot protein existence level 1. Extracellular Nef protein targets CD4(+) T-lymphocytes for apoptosis by interacting with CXCR4 surface receptors. From Human immunodeficiency virus type 1 group M subtype D (isolate Z2/CDC-Z34) (HIV-1).
   7119..7352    +  LTR            3' LTR (ΔU3): self-inactivating 3' long terminal repeat (LTR) from HIV-1
   7424..7545    +  polyA_signal   SV40 poly(A) signal: SV40 polyadenylation signal
   7585..7720    +  rep_origin     SV40 ori: SV40 origin of replication
   7741..7759    -  promoter       T7 promoter: promoter for bacteriophage T7 RNA polymerase
   7767..7922    +  CDS            lacZα (fragment): LacZα fragment of β-galactosidase; lacZ fragment
   7927..8355    +  rep_origin     f1 ori (sequence partly withheld): f1 bacteriophage origin of replication; arrow indicates direction of (+) strand synthesis
   8408..8512    +  promoter       AmpR promoter: bla
   8513..9373    +  CDS            AmpR: β-lactamase; bla; confers resistance to ampicillin, carbenicillin, and related antibiotics
   9544..10132   +  rep_origin     ori: high-copy-number ColE1/pMB1/pBR322/pUC origin of replication
