[The description below was written by a language model from this plasmid's Addgene catalogue record and pLannotate feature annotations shown in this document.]
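Description:
LT3GEPIR-NEK3shRNA2 is an all-in-one, doxycycline-inducible lentiviral knockdown vector built on the LT3GEPIR backbone and carrying a short hairpin RNA against human NEK3. In bacteria, the 10.3 kb plasmid replicates from a high-copy ColE1/pUC-type origin and is selected with ampicillin through the bla gene. An f1 origin, an SV40 origin and leftover cloning-vector fragments (lac promoter/operator, lacZα, T3 and T7 promoters) are also annotated. The viral portion has a third-generation, self-inactivating design. An RSV promoter drives a truncated HIV-1 5' LTR, followed by the Ψ packaging signal, RRE and cPPT/CTS. A WPRE and a ΔU3 3' LTR sit at the far end, with an SV40 polyadenylation signal downstream.

The payload consists of two expression units. In the first, a TRE3G Tet-responsive promoter drives EGFP. The 125 bp NEK3 shRNA2 insert lies downstream of EGFP between retained XhoI and EcoRI sites, next to annotated 3' miR-30a flanking sequence. This placement indicates that the hairpin is embedded in a microRNA-type context on the EGFP transcript, so green fluorescence should report shRNA induction. The hairpin itself is not annotated in the feature table. In the second unit, a constitutive mouse PGK promoter expresses puromycin N-acetyltransferase and, through an EMCV IRES, the reverse tetracycline transactivator rtTA3. Transduced cells can therefore be selected with puromycin and already carry the activator. rtTA3 activates the TRE3G promoter only when doxycycline is present. The stated purpose is inducible knockdown of NEK3 expression in cells, and the record names no particular cell type or application.
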