Addgene plasmid #220543: LT3GEPIR-NEK3shRNA2
Purpose: To inducibly knockdown NEK3 expression
Depositing lab: Sean Lee. Depositing organization: Tulane University.
Backbone
  Vector backbone: LT3GEPIR
  Backbone manufacturer: Dr. Johannes Zuber
  Vector type: Lentiviral
  Selectable markers: Puromycin
Growth in bacteria
  Bacterial resistance: Ampicillin, 100 μg/mL
  Growth temperature: 37°C
  Growth strain: NEB Stable
  Copy number: High Copy
Gene/Insert
  Gene/Insert name: NEK3 shRNA2
  gRNA/shRNA sequence: GCAGTCCCATAGAACAGAAAT
  Species: H. sapiens (human)
  Insert size (bp): 125
  Entrez Gene: NEK3 (a.k.a. HSPK36)
  Promoter: TRE3G (TetOP) promoter
  Cloning method: Restriction Enzyme; 5′ cloning site XhoI (not destroyed); 3′ cloning site EcoRI (not destroyed)
  Sequencing primers: 5′ TGTTTGAATGAGGCTTCAGTAC; 3′ CAGCGGGGCTGCTAAAGCGCATGC
Terms and licenses: Academic/Nonprofit Terms; Industry Terms: Not Available to Industry
How to cite: LT3GEPIR-NEK3shRNA2 was a gift from Sean Lee (Addgene plasmid # 220543 ; http://n2t.net/addgene:220543 ; RRID:Addgene_220543)
